LOCUS       Exported 2237 bp ds-DNA circular SYN 13-MAY-2021
DEFINITION  MoClo Basic Part: Double terminator (B0010:B0012) [D:B0015:E].
ACCESSION   .
VERSION     .
KEYWORDS    B0015_DE
SOURCE      synthetic DNA construct
  ORGANISM  synthetic DNA construct
REFERENCE   1 (bases 1 to 2237)
  AUTHORS   Iverson SV, Haddock TL, Beal J, Densmore DM
  TITLE     CIDAR MoClo: Improved MoClo Assembly Standard and New E. coli Part
            Library Enable Rapid Combinatorial Design for Synthetic and
            Traditional Biology.
  JOURNAL   ACS Synth Biol. 2016 Jan 15;5(1):99-103. doi:
            10.1021/acssynbio.5b00124. Epub 2015 Nov 4.
  PUBMED    26479688
REFERENCE   2 (bases 1 to 2237)
  AUTHORS   .
  TITLE     Direct Submission
  JOURNAL   Exported May 13, 2021 from SnapGene Server 1.1.58
            http://www.snapgene.com
FEATURES             Location/Qualifiers
     source          1..2237
                     /organism="synthetic DNA construct"
                     /mol_type="other DNA"
     terminator      13..84
                     /label=rrnB T1 terminator
                     /note="transcription terminator T1 from the E. coli rrnB
                     gene"
     terminator      100..127
                     /label=T7Te terminator
                     /note="phage T7 early transcription terminator"
     misc_feature    145..165
                     /label=BioBrick suffix
                     /note="universal suffix for all parts"
     primer_bind     complement(171..188)
                     /label=L4440
                     /note="L4440 vector, forward primer"
     rep_origin      complement(342..930)
                     /direction=LEFT
                     /label=ori
                     /note="high-copy-number ColE1/pMB1/pBR322/pUC origin of
                     replication"
     primer_bind     complement(422..441)
                     /label=pBR322ori-F
                     /note="pBR322 origin, forward primer"
     CDS             complement(1101..1961)
                     /codon_start=1
                     /gene="bla"
                     /product="beta-lactamase"
                     /label=AmpR
                     /note="confers resistance to ampicillin, carbenicillin, and
                     related antibiotics"
                     /translation="MSIQHFRVALIPFFAAFCLPVFAHPETLVKVKDAEDQLGARVGYI
                     ELDLNSGKILESFRPEERFPMMSTFKVLLCGAVLSRIDAGQEQLGRRIHYSQNDLVEYS
                     PVTEKHLTDGMTVRELCSAAITMSDNTAANLLLTTIGGPKELTAFLHNMGDHVTRLDRW
                     EPELNEAIPNDERDTTMPVAMATTLRKLLTGELLTLASRQQLIDWMEADKVAGPLLRSA
                     LPAGWFIADKSGAGERGSRGIIAALGPDGKPSRIVVIYTTGSQATMDERNRQIAEIGAS
                     LIKHW"
     primer_bind     1724..1743
                     /label=Amp-R
                     /note="Ampicillin resistance gene, reverse primer"
     promoter        complement(1962..2066)
                     /gene="bla"
                     /label=AmpR promoter
     primer_bind     2134..2152
                     /label=pBRforEco
                     /note="pBR322 vectors, upsteam of EcoRI site, forward
                     primer"
     terminator      2156..2199
                     /label=bacterial terminator
                     /note="putative bacterial transcription terminator"
     misc_feature    2202..2223
                     /label=BioBrick prefix
                     /note="BioBrick prefix for parts that do not start with
                     ""ATG"""
ORIGIN
        1 aggtccaggc atcaaataaa acgaaaggct cagtcgaaag actgggcctt tcgttttatc
       61 tgttgtttgt cggtgaacgc tctctactag agtcacactg gctcaccttc gggtgggcct
      121 ttctgcgttt atagcttaga gacctactag tagcggccgc tgcaggcttc ctcgctcact
      181 gactcgctgc gctcggtcgt tcggctgcgg cgagcggtat cagctcactc aaaggcggta
      241 atacggttat ccacagaatc aggggataac gcaggaaaga acatgtgagc aaaaggccag
      301 caaaaggcca ggaaccgtaa aaaggccgcg ttgctggcgt ttttccacag gctccgcccc
      361 cctgacgagc atcacaaaaa tcgacgctca agtcagaggt ggcgaaaccc gacaggacta
      421 taaagatacc aggcgtttcc ccctggaagc tccctcgtgc gctctcctgt tccgaccctg
      481 ccgcttaccg gatacctgtc cgcctttctc ccttcgggaa gcgtggcgct ttctcatagc
      541 tcacgctgta ggtatctcag ttcggtgtag gtcgttcgct ccaagctggg ctgtgtgcac
      601 gaaccccccg ttcagcccga ccgctgcgcc ttatccggta actatcgtct tgagtccaac
      661 ccggtaagac acgacttatc gccactggca gcagccactg gtaacaggat tagcagagcg
      721 aggtatgtag gcggtgctac agagttcttg aagtggtggc ctaactacgg ctacactaga
      781 agaacagtat ttggtatctg cgctctgctg aagccagtta ccttcggaaa aagagttggt
      841 agctcttgat ccggcaaaca aaccaccgct ggtagcggtg gtttttttgt ttgcaagcag
      901 cagattacgc gcagaaaaaa aggatctcaa gaagatcctt tgatcttttc tacggggtct
      961 gacgctcagt ggaacgaaaa ctcacgttaa gggattttgg tcatgagatt atcaaaaagg
     1021 atcttcacct agatcctttt aaattaaaaa tgaagtttta aatcaatcta aagtatatat
     1081 gagtaaactt ggtctgacag ttaccaatgc ttaatcagtg aggcacctat ctcagcgatc
     1141 tgtctatttc gttcatccat agttgcctga ctccccgtcg tgtagataac tacgatacgg
     1201 gagggcttac catctggccc cagtgctgca atgataccgc gcgacccacg ctcaccggct
     1261 ccagatttat cagcaataaa ccagccagcc ggaagggccg agcgcagaag tggtcctgca
     1321 actttatccg cctccatcca gtctattaat tgttgccggg aagctagagt aagtagttcg
     1381 ccagttaata gtttgcgcaa cgttgttgcc attgctacag gcatcgtggt gtcacgctcg
     1441 tcgtttggta tggcttcatt cagctccggt tcccaacgat caaggcgagt tacatgatcc
     1501 cccatgttgt gcaaaaaagc ggttagctcc ttcggtcctc cgatcgttgt cagaagtaag
     1561 ttggccgcag tgttatcact catggttatg gcagcactgc ataattctct tactgtcatg
     1621 ccatccgtaa gatgcttttc tgtgactggt gagtactcaa ccaagtcatt ctgagaatag
     1681 tgtatgcggc gaccgagttg ctcttgcccg gcgtcaatac gggataatac cgcgccacat
     1741 agcagaactt taaaagtgct catcattgga aaacgttctt cggggcgaaa actctcaagg
     1801 atcttaccgc tgttgagatc cagttcgatg taacccactc gtgcacccaa ctgatcttca
     1861 gcatctttta ctttcaccag cgtttctggg tgagcaaaaa caggaaggca aaatgccgca
     1921 aaaaagggaa taagggcgac acggaaatgt tgaatactca tactcttcct ttttcaatat
     1981 tattgaagca tttatcaggg ttattgtctc atgagcggat acatatttga atgtatttag
     2041 aaaaataaac aaataggggt tccgcgcaca tttccccgaa aagtgccacc tgacgtctaa
     2101 gaaaccatta ttatcatgac attaacctat aaaaataggc gtatcacgag gcagaatttc
     2161 agataaaaaa aatccttagc tttcgctaag gatgatttct ggaattcgcg gccgcttcta
     2221 gagactagtg ggtctca
//
