[The description below was written by a language model from this plasmid's Addgene catalogue record and the feature table of its GenBank file.]
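Description:
B0015_DE is a small (2,237 bp) circular synthetic-biology plasmid that serves as a basic, level-0 part in the CIDAR MoClo library, a modular cloning standard and part collection built for combinatorial assembly of genetic devices in E. coli. It is built on the DVA destination vector backbone. It replicates in E. coli from a high-copy ColE1/pMB1-type origin, although the catalogue entry lists the copy number as unknown, and it is selected with ampicillin through a bla (beta-lactamase) gene driven by its own AmpR promoter.

The payload is the double terminator B0015, a composite of the parts B0010 and B0012. These are annotated in the feature table as the E. coli rrnB T1 terminator followed closely by the phage T7 early (T7Te) terminator. Placing two terminators in tandem is a common way to stop transcription efficiently at the end of a transcriptional unit and limit read-through into neighbouring parts. The "DE" in the name and the [D:B0015:E] notation indicate that the part is flanked by the D and E fusion sites of the MoClo standard, which set its position and orientation when parts are joined in a Golden Gate-style, Type IIS restriction enzyme assembly. The fusion sites and enzyme recognition sites themselves are not annotated in the feature table. The insert region is bracketed by BioBrick prefix and suffix sequences, and a putative bacterial terminator lies just upstream of the prefix, which would help insulate the part from backbone transcription. Several standard sequencing primer sites are also annotated. The plasmid carries no promoter or coding sequence as payload and is intended as a source of the terminator module for building multi-part expression units.
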