Addgene plasmid #66035: B0015_DE
Purpose: MoClo Basic Part: Double terminator (B0010:B0012) [D:B0015:E]
Depositing lab: Douglas Densmore. Depositing organization: Boston University Main Campus. Publication: CIDAR MoClo: Improved MoClo Assembly Standard and New E. coli Part Library Enable Rapid Combinatorial Design for Synthetic and Traditional Biology. Iverson SV, Haddock TL, Beal J, Densmore DM. ACS Synth Biol. 2016 Jan 15;5(1):99-103. doi: 10.1021/acssynbio.5b00124. Epub 2015 Nov 4. PubMed 26479688.
Backbone
  Vector backbone: DVA
  Vector type: Synthetic Biology
Growth in bacteria
  Bacterial resistance: Ampicillin, 100 μg/mL
  Growth temperature: 37°C
  Growth strain: DH5alpha
  Copy number: Unknown
Gene/Insert
  Gene/Insert name: Double Terminator (alt name: Basic Part - Terminator)
  Species: Synthetic
  Cloning method: Unknown
Terms and licenses: Academic/Nonprofit Terms; Industry Terms: Not Available to Industry
How to cite: B0015_DE was a gift from Douglas Densmore (Addgene plasmid # 66035 ; http://n2t.net/addgene:66035 ; RRID:Addgene_66035)
