>Addgene plasmid #66035 | B0015_DE | addgene partial sequence | sequence record 114217 | MoCloR 5'-gccacctgacgtctaagaaacc-3'
TAGGCGTATCACGAGGCAGAATTTCAGATAAAAAAAATCCTTAGCTTTCGCTAAGGATGATTTCTGGAAT
TCGCGGCCGCTTCTAGAGACTAGTGGGTCTCAAGGTCCAGGCATCAAATAAAACGAAAGGCTCAGTCGAA
AGACTGGGCCTTTCGTTTTATCTGTTGTTTGTCGGTGAACGCTCTCTACTAGAGTCACACTGGCTCACCT
TCGGGTGGGCCTTTCTGCGTTTATAGCTTAGAGACCTACTAGTAGCGGCCGCTGCAGGCTTCCTCGCTCA
CTGACTCGCTGCGCTCGGTCGTTCGGCTGCGGCGAGCGGTATCAGCTCACTCAAAGGCGGTAATACGGTT
ATCCACAGAATCAGGGGATAACGCAGGAAAGAACATGTGAGCAAAAGGCCAGCAAAAGGCCAGGAACCGT
AAAAAGGCCGCGTTGCTGGCGTTTTTCCACAGGCTCCGCCCCCCTGACGAGCATCACAAAAATCGACGCT
CAAGTCAGAGGTGGCGAAACCCGACAGGACTATAAAGATACCAGGCGTTTCCCCCTGGAAGCTCCCTCGT
GCGCTCTCCTGTTCCGACCCTGCCGCTTACCGGATACCTGTCCGCCTTTCTCCCTTCGGGAAGCGTGGCG
CTTTCTCATAGCTCACGCTGTAGGTATCTCAGTTCGGTGTAGGTCGTTCGCTCCAAGCTGGGCTGTGTGC
ACGAACCCCCCGTTCAGCCCGACCGCTGCGCCTTATCCGGTAACTATCGTCTTGAGTCCAACCCGGTAAG
ACACGACTTATCGCCACTGGCAGCAGCCACTGGTAACAGGATTAGCAGAGCGAGGTATGTAGGCGGTGCT
ACAGAGTTCTTGAAGTGGTGGCCTAACTACGGCTACACTAGAAGAACAGTA
